>Addgene plasmid #90768 | MIS18BP1 F9.1 gRNA | addgene full sequence | sequence record 182984 | Addgene NGS Result
CTCCCCGCGCGTTGGCCGATTCATTAATGCAGCTGGCACGACAGGTTTCCCGACTGGAAAGCGGGCAGTG
AGCGCAACGCAATTAATGTGAGTTAGCTCACTCATTAGGCACCCCAGGCTTTACACTTTATGCTTCCGGC
TCGTATGTTGTGTGGAATTGTGAGCGGATAACAATTTCACACAGGAAACAGCTATGACCATGATTACGCC
AAGCGCGCAATTAACCCTCACTAAAGGGAACAAAAGCTGGAGCTGCAAGCTTAATGTAGTCTTATGCAAT
ACTCTTGTAGTCTTGCAACATGGTAACGATGAGTTAGCAACATGCCTTACAAGGAGAGAAAAAGCACCGT
GCATGCCGATTGGTGGAAGTAAGGTGGTACGATCGTGCCTTATTAGGAAGGCAACAGACGGGTCTGACAT
GGATTGGACGAACCACTGAATTGCCGCATTGCAGAGATATTGTATTTAAGTGCCTAGCTCGATACATAAA
CGGGTCTCTCTGGTTAGACCAGATCTGAGCCTGGGAGCTCTCTGGCTAACTAGGGAACCCACTGCTTAAG
CCTCAATAAAGCTTGCCTTGAGTGCTTCAAGTAGTGTGTGCCCGTCTGTTGTGTGACTCTGGTAACTAGA
GATCCCTCAGACCCTTTTAGTCAGTGTGGAAAATCTCTAGCAGTGGCGCCCGAACAGGGACTTGAAAGCG
AAAGGGAAACCAGAGGAGCTCTCTCGACGCAGGACTCGGCTTGCTGAAGCGCGCACGGCAAGAGGCGAGG
GGCGGCGACTGGTGAGTACGCCAAAAATTTTGACTAGCGGAGGCTAGAAGGAGAGAGATGGGTGCGAGAG
CGTCAGTATTAAGCGGGGGAGAATTAGATCGCGATGGGAAAAAATTCGGTTAAGGCCAGGGGGAAAGAAA
AAATATAAATTAAAACATATAGTATGGGCAAGCAGGGAGCTAGAACGATTCGCAGTTAATCCTGGCCTGT
TAGAAACATCAGAAGGCTGTAGACAAATACTGGGACAGCTACAACCATCCCTTCAGACAGGATCAGAAGA
ACTTAGATCATTATATAATACAGTAGCAACCCTCTATTGTGTGCATCAAAGGATAGAGATAAAAGACACC
AAGGAAGCTTTAGACAAGATAGAGGAAGAGCAAAACAAAAGTAAGACCACCGCACAGCAAGCGGCCGCTG
ATCTTCAGACCTGGAGGAGGAGATATGAGGGACAATTGGAGAAGTGAATTATATAAATATAAAGTAGTAA
AAATTGAACCATTAGGAGTAGCACCCACCAAGGCAAAGAGAAGAGTGGTGCAGAGAGAAAAAAGAGCAGT
GGGAATAGGAGCTTTGTTCCTTGGGTTCTTGGGAGCAGCAGGAAGCACTATGGGCGCAGCGTCAATGACG
CTGACGGTACAGGCCAGACAATTATTGTCTGGTATAGTGCAGCAGCAGAACAATTTGCTGAGGGCTATTG
AGGCGCAACAGCATCTGTTGCAACTCACAGTCTGGGGCATCAAGCAGCTCCAGGCAAGAATCCTGGCTGT
GGAAAGATACCTAAAGGATCAACAGCTCCTGGGGATTTGGGGTTGCTCTGGAAAACTCATTTGCACCACT
GCTGTGCCTTGGAATGCTAGTTGGAGTAATAAATCTCTGGAACAGATTTGGAATCACACGACCTGGATGG
AGTGGGACAGAGAAATTAACAATTACACAAGCTTAATACACTCCTTAATTGAAGAATCGCAAAACCAGCA
AGAAAAGAATGAACAAGAATTATTGGAATTAGATAAATGGGCAAGTTTGTGGAATTGGTTTAACATAACA
AATTGGCTGTGGTATATAAAATTATTCATAATGATAGTAGGAGGCTTGGTAGGTTTAAGAATAGTTTTTG
CTGTACTTTCTATAGTGAATAGAGTTAGGCAGGGATATTCACCATTATCGTTTCAGACCCACCTCCCAAC
CCCGAGGGGACCCAGAGAGGGCCTATTTCCCATGATTCCTTCATATTTGCATATACGATACAAGGCTGTT
AGAGAGATAATTAGAATTAATTTGACTGTAAACACAAAGATATTAGTACAAAATACGTGACGTAGAAAGT
AATAATTTCTTGGGTAGTTTGCAGTTTTAAAATTATGTTTTAAAATGGACTATCATATGCTTACCGTAAC
TTGAAAGTATTTCGATTTCTTGGCTTTATATATCTTGTGGAAAGGACGAAACACCGCTGGGTACGCTGCG
CGCCAGTTTAAGAGCTATGCTGGAAACAGCATAGCAAGTTTAAATAAGGCTAGTCCGTTATCAACTTGAA
AAAGTGGCACCGAGTCGGTGCTTTTTTTGAATTCTAGATCTTGAGACAAATGGCAGTATTCATCCACAAT
TTTAAAAGAAAAGGGGGGATTGGGGGGTACAGTGCAGGGGAAAGAATAGTAGACATAATAGCAACAGACA
TACAAACTAAAGAATTACAAAAACAAATTACAAAAATTCAAAATTTTCGGGTTTATTACAGGGACAGCAG
AGATCCACTTTGGCGCCGGCTCGAGTGGCTCCGGTGCCCGTCAGTGGGCAGAGCGCACATCGCCCACAGT
CCCCGAGAAGTTGGGGGGAGGGGTCGGCAATTGAACCGGTGCCTAGAGAAGGTGGCGCGGGGTAAACTGG
GAAAGTGATGTCGTGTACTGGCTCCGCCTTTTTCCCGAGGGTGGGGGAGAACCGTATATAAGTGCAGTAG
TCGCCGTGAACGTTCTTTTTCGCAACGGGTTTGCCGCCAGAACACAGGTGTCGTGACGCGGGATCCGCCA
CCATGACCGAGTACAAGCCCACGGTGCGCCTCGCCACCCGCGACGACGTCCCCAGGGCCGTACGCACCCT
CGCCGCCGCGTTCGCCGACTACCCCGCCACGCGCCACACCGTCGATCCGGACCGCCACATCGAGCGGGTC
ACCGAGCTGCAAGAACTCTTCCTCACGCGCGTCGGGCTCGACATCGGCAAGGTGTGGGTCGCGGACGACG
GCGCCGCGGTGGCGGTCTGGACCACGCCGGAGAGCGTCGAAGCGGGGGCGGTGTTCGCCGAGATCGGCCC
GCGCATGGCCGAGTTGAGCGGTTCCCGGCTGGCCGCGCAGCAACAGATGGAAGGCCTCCTGGCGCCGCAC
CGGCCCAAGGAGCCCGCGTGGTTCCTGGCCACCGTCGGAGTCTCGCCCGACCACCAGGGCAAGGGTCTGG
GCAGCGCCGTCGTGCTCCCCGGAGTGGAGGCGGCCGAGCGCGCCGGGGTGCCCGCCTTCCTGGAGACCTC
CGCGCCCCGCAACCTCCCCTTCTACGAGCGGCTCGGCTTCACCGTCACCGCCGACGTCGAGGTGCCCGAA
GGACCGCGCACCTGGTGCATGACCCGCAAGCCCGGTGCCTGAACGCGTTAAGTCGACAATCAACCTCTGG
ATTACAAAATTTGTGAAAGATTGACTGGTATTCTTAACTATGTTGCTCCTTTTACGCTATGTGGATACGC
TGCTTTAATGCCTTTGTATCATGCTATTGCTTCCCGTATGGCTTTCATTTTCTCCTCCTTGTATAAATCC
TGGTTGCTGTCTCTTTATGAGGAGTTGTGGCCCGTTGTCAGGCAACGTGGCGTGGTGTGCACTGTGTTTG
CTGACGCAACCCCCACTGGTTGGGGCATTGCCACCACCTGTCAGCTCCTTTCCGGGACTTTCGCTTTCCC
CCTCCCTATTGCCACGGCGGAACTCATCGCCGCCTGCCTTGCCCGCTGCTGGACAGGGGCTCGGCTGTTG
GGCACTGACAATTCCGTGGTGTTGTCGGGGAAATCATCGTCCTTTCCTTGGCTGCTCGCCTGTGTTGCCA
CCTGGATTCTGCGCGGGACGTCCTTCTGCTACGTCCCTTCGGCCCTCAATCCAGCGGACCTTCCTTCCCG
CGGCCTGCTGCCGGCTCTGCGGCCTCTTCCGCGTCTTCGCCTTCGCCCTCAGACGAGTCGGATCTCCCTT
TGGGCCGCCTCCCCGCGTCGACTTTAAGACCAATGACTTACAAGGCAGCTGTAGATCTTAGCCACTTTTT
AAAAGAAAAGGGGGGACTGGAAGGGCTAATTCACTCCCAACGAAGACAAGATCTGCTTTTTGCTTGTACT
GGGTCTCTCTGGTTAGACCAGATCTGAGCCTGGGAGCTCTCTGGCTAACTAGGGAACCCACTGCTTAAGC
CTCAATAAAGCTTGCCTTGAGTGCTTCAAGTAGTGTGTGCCCGTCTGTTGTGTGACTCTGGTAACTAGAG
ATCCCTCAGACCCTTTTAGTCAGTGTGGAAAATCTCTAGCAGTACGTATAGTAGTTCATGTCATCTTATT
ATTCAGTATTTATAACTTGCAAAGAAATGAATATCAGAGAGTGAGAGGAACTTGTTTATTGCAGCTTATA
ATGGTTACAAATAAAGCAATAGCATCACAAATTTCACAAATAAAGCATTTTTTTCACTGCATTCTAGTTG
TGGTTTGTCCAAACTCATCAATGTATCTTATCATGTCTGGCTCTAGCTATCCCGCCCCTAACTCCGCCCA
TCCCGCCCCTAACTCCGCCCAGTTCCGCCCATTCTCCGCCCCATGGCTGACTAATTTTTTTTATTTATGC
AGAGGCCGAGGCCGCCTCGGCCTCTGAGCTATTCCAGAAGTAGTGAGGAGGCTTTTTTGGAGGCCTAGGG
ACGTACCCAATTCGCCCTATAGTGAGTCGTATTACGCGCGCTCACTGGCCGTCGTTTTACAACGTCGTGA
CTGGGAAAACCCTGGCGTTACCCAACTTAATCGCCTTGCAGCACATCCCCCTTTCGCCAGCTGGCGTAAT
AGCGAAGAGGCCCGCACCGATCGCCCTTCCCAACAGTTGCGCAGCCTGAATGGCGAATGGG
[124 nt withheld, positions 4892-5015]
C
[91 nt withheld, positions 5017-5107]
A
[49 nt withheld, positions 5109-5157]
CCTTTGACGTTGGAGTCCACGTTCTTT
[37 nt withheld, positions 5185-5221]
ACCCTATCTCGGTCTATTCTTTTGATTTATAAGGGATTTTGCCGATTTCGGCCTATTGGTTAAAAAATGA
GCTGATTTAACAAAAATTTAACGCGAATTTTAACAAAATATTAACGCTTACAATTTAGGTGGCACTTTTC
GGGGAAATGTGCGCGGAACCCCTATTTGTTTATTTTTCTAAATACATTCAAATATGTATCCGCTCATGAG
ACAATAACCCTGATAAATGCTTCAATAATATTGAAAAAGGAAGAGTATGAGTATTCAACATTTCCGTGTC
GCCCTTATTCCCTTTTTTGCGGCATTTTGCCTTCCTGTTTTTGCTCACCCAGAAACGCTGGTGAAAGTAA
AAGATGCTGAAGATCAGTTGGGTGCACGAGTGGGTTACATCGAACTGGATCTCAACAGCGGTAAGATCCT
TGAGAGTTTTCGCCCCGAAGAACGTTTTCCAATGATGAGCACTTTTAAAGTTCTGCTATGTGGCGCGGTA
TTATCCCGTATTGACGCCGGGCAAGAGCAACTCGGTCGCCGCATACACTATTCTCAGAATGACTTGGTTG
AGTACTCACCAGTCACAGAAAAGCATCTTACGGATGGCATGACAGTAAGAGAATTATGCAGTGCTGCCAT
AACCATGAGTGATAACACTGCGGCCAACTTACTTCTGACAACGATCGGAGGACCGAAGGAGCTAACCGCT
TTTTTGCACAACATGGGGGATCATGTAACTCGCCTTGATCGTTGGGAACCGGAGCTGAATGAAGCCATAC
CAAACGACGAGCGTGACACCACGATGCCTGTAGCAATGGCAACAACGTTGCGCAAACTATTAACTGGCGA
ACTACTTACTCTAGCTTCCCGGCAACAATTAATAGACTGGATGGAGGCGGATAAAGTTGCAGGACCACTT
CTGCGCTCGGCCCTTCCGGCTGGCTGGTTTATTGCTGATAAATCTGGAGCCGGTGAGCGTGGGTCTCGCG
GTATCATTGCAGCACTGGGGCCAGATGGTAAGCCCTCCCGTATCGTAGTTATCTACACGACGGGGAGTCA
GGCAACTATGGATGAACGAAATAGACAGATCGCTGAGATAGGTGCCTCACTGATTAAGCATTGGTAACTG
TCAGACCAAGTTTACTCATATATACTTTAGATTGATTTAAAACTTCATTTTTAATTTAAAAGGATCTAGG
TGAAGATCCTTTTTGATAATCTCATGACCAAAATCCCTTAACGTGAGTTTTCGTTCCACTGAGCGTCAGA
CCCCGTAGAAAAGATCAAAGGATCTTCTTGAGATCCTTTTTTTCTGCGCGTAATCTGCTGCTTGCAAACA
AAAAAACCACCGCTACCAGCGGTGGTTTGTTTGCCGGATCAAGAGCTACCAACTCTTTTTCCGAAGGTAA
CTGGCTTCAGCAGAGCGCAGATACCAAATACTGTTCTTCTAGTGTAGCCGTAGTTAGGCCACCACTTCAA
GAACTCTGTAGCACCGCCTACATACCTCGCTCTGCTAATCCTGTTACCAGTGGCTGCTGCCAGTGGCGAT
AAGTCGTGTCTTACCGGGTTGGACTCAAGACGATAGTTACCGGATAAGGCGCAGCGGTCGGGCTGAACGG
GGGGTTCGTGCACACAGCCCAGCTTGGAGCGAACGACCTACACCGAACTGAGATACCTACAGCGTGAGCT
ATGAGAAAGCGCCACGCTTCCCGAAGGGAGAAAGGCGGACAGGTATCCGGTAAGCGGCAGGGTCGGAACA
GGAGAGCGCACGAGGGAGCTTCCAGGGGGAAACGCCTGGTATCTTTATAGTCCTGTCGGGTTTCGCCACC
TCTGACTTGAGCGTCGATTTTTGTGATGCTCGTCAGGGGGGCGGAGCCTATGGAAAAACGCCAGCAACGC
GGCCTTTTTACGGTTCCTGGCCTTTTGCTGGCCTTTTGCTCACATGTTCTTTCCTGCGTTATCCCCTGAT
TCTGTGGATAACCGTATTACCGCCTTTGAGTGAGCTGATACCGCTCGCCGCAGCCGAACGACCGAGCGCA
GCGAGTCAGTGAGCGAGGAAGCGGAAGAGCGCCCAATACGCAAACCGCCT
Features (pLannotate 1.2.2; 27 found; start..end, strand, type, name):
     84..105     +  protein_bind   CAP binding site: CAP binding activates transcription in the presence of cAMP. E. coli catabolite activator protein
    120..150     +  promoter       lac promoter: promoter for the E. coli lac operon
    158..174     +  protein_bind   lac operator: The lac repressor binds to the lac operator to inhibit transcription in E. coli. This inhibition can be relieved by adding lactose or isopropyl-β-D-thiogalactopyranoside (IPTG). lac repressor encoded by lacI
    219..237     +  promoter       T3 promoter: promoter for bacteriophage T3 RNA polymerase
    265..491     +  promoter       RSV promoter: Rous sarcoma virus enhancer/promoter
    492..672     +  LTR            5' LTR (truncated): truncated 5' long terminal repeat (LTR) from HIV-1
    719..844     +  misc_feature   HIV-1 Ψ: packaging signal of human immunodeficiency virus type 1
    828..1191    +  CDS            HIV-1 gag (fragment): gag protein from human immunodeficiency virus 1; gag
   1337..1570    +  misc_feature   RRE: The Rev response element (RRE) of HIV-1 allows for Rev-dependent mRNA export from the nucleus to the cytoplasm.
   1947..1973    +  CDS            Rev (fragment): human immunodeficiency virus 1 (HIV-1) Rev protein; rev; enhances nuclear export of unspliced and incompletely spliced viral mRNAs
   1977..2217    +  promoter       U6 promoter: RNA polymerase III promoter for human U6 snRNA
   2264..2331    +  misc_RNA       tracrRNA (fragment): trans-activating CRISPR RNA for the Streptococcus pyogenes CRISPR/Cas9 system
   2380..2497    +  misc_feature   cPPT/CTS: central polypurine tract and central termination sequence of HIV-1
   2566..2777    +  promoter       EF-1α core promoter: core promoter for human elongation factor EF-1α
   2803..3402    +  CDS            PuroR (fragment): puromycin N-acetyltransferase; pac from Streptomyces; confers resistance to puromycin
   3418..4006    +  misc_feature   WPRE: woodchuck hepatitis virus posttranscriptional regulatory element
   4057..4076    +  misc_feature   cPPT/CTS (fragment): central polypurine tract and central termination sequence of HIV-1
   4078..4311    +  LTR            3' LTR (ΔU3): self-inactivating 3' long terminal repeat (LTR) from HIV-1
   4389..4510    +  polyA_signal   SV40 poly(A) signal: SV40 polyadenylation signal
   4550..4685    +  rep_origin     SV40 ori: SV40 origin of replication
   4706..4724    -  promoter       T7 promoter: promoter for bacteriophage T7 RNA polymerase
   4732..4887    +  CDS            lacZα (fragment): LacZα fragment of β-galactosidase; lacZ fragment
   4892..5320    +  rep_origin     f1 ori (sequence partly withheld): f1 bacteriophage origin of replication; arrow indicates direction of (+) strand synthesis
   5373..5477    +  promoter       AmpR promoter: bla
   5478..6338    +  CDS            AmpR: β-lactamase; bla; confers resistance to ampicillin, carbenicillin, and related antibiotics
   6509..7097    +  rep_origin     ori: high-copy-number ColE1/pMB1/pBR322/pUC origin of replication
   7280..71      +  CDS            lacI (fragment) (across the origin): lac repressor; lacI; The lac repressor binds to the lac operator to inhibit transcription in E. coli. This inhibition can be relieved by adding lactose or isopropyl-β-D-thiogalactopyranoside (IPTG).
