[The description below was written by a language model from this plasmid's Addgene catalogue record and pLannotate feature annotations shown in this document.]
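Description:
MIS18BP1 F9.1 gRNA is a third-generation lentiviral CRISPR guide plasmid built on the pLenti-sgRNA backbone and designed to target the human MIS18BP1 gene. It is propagated in E. coli through a high-copy ColE1/pUC-type origin with ampicillin resistance (bla), and it also carries an f1 origin and remnants of a lac/lacZα cloning region. The guide spacer was inserted between two BsmBI sites that were destroyed during cloning. The depositor notes that the listed target sequence includes the 5′ BsmBI overhang rather than being the bare 20-nt spacer.

The lentiviral cassette begins with an RSV promoter fused to a truncated HIV-1 5′ LTR, which makes genomic RNA production Tat-independent. This is followed by the Ψ packaging signal with a gag fragment, the Rev response element for Rev-dependent nuclear export, and a cPPT/CTS. A self-inactivating ΔU3 3′ LTR ends the cassette. Within the transfer region, a human U6 RNA polymerase III promoter drives the guide fused to the S. pyogenes sgRNA scaffold (annotated as a tracrRNA fragment). A separate EF-1α core promoter expresses puromycin N-acetyltransferase for selecting transduced mammalian cells, and a WPRE enhances transcript expression. An SV40 poly(A) signal and SV40 origin lie downstream of the 3′ LTR.

No Cas9 is encoded, so the nuclease must be supplied separately, for example by a Cas9-expressing cell line. The plasmid belongs to a guide series used to generate human knockout cell lines for large-scale analysis of cell-cycle genes. The sequenced record is 7,301 nt, which is shorter than the 9,151 bp listed for the empty backbone; the record does not explain this difference.
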