Addgene plasmid #90768: MIS18BP1 F9.1 gRNA
Purpose: 3rd generation lentiviral gRNA plasmid targeting human MIS18BP1
Depositing lab: Iain Cheeseman. Depositing organization: Whitehead Institute for Biomedical Research. Publication: Large-Scale Analysis of CRISPR/Cas9 Cell-Cycle Knockouts Reveals the Diversity of p53-Dependent Responses to Cell-Cycle Defects. McKinley KL, Cheeseman IM. Dev Cell. 2017 Feb 27;40(4):405-420.e2. doi: 10.1016/j.devcel.2017.01.012. Epub 2017 Feb 16. PubMed 28216383.
Backbone
  Vector backbone: pLenti-sgRNA
  Backbone manufacturer: Eric Lander & David Sabatini labs (Addgene plasmid #71409)
  Backbone size w/o insert (bp): 9151
  Vector type: Lentiviral, CRISPR
  Selectable markers: Puromycin
Growth in bacteria
  Bacterial resistance: Ampicillin, 100 μg/mL
  Growth temperature: 37°C
  Growth strain: NEB Stable
  Copy number: Unknown
Gene/Insert
  Gene/Insert name: MIS18BP1 (Guide Designation F9.1) (alt name: pKMKO series)
  gRNA/shRNA sequence: CACCGTCAAAAAAGATTGCATCCA
  Species: H. sapiens (human)
  Promoter: U6
  Cloning method: Restriction Enzyme; 5′ cloning site BsmBI (destroyed during cloning); 3′ cloning site BsmBI (destroyed during cloning)
  Sequencing primers: 5′ hU6-F (5'-GAGGGCCTATTTCCCATGATT-3'); 3′ EF1a-R (5'-CACGGCGACTACTGCACTTA-3')
Terms and licenses: Academic/Nonprofit Terms; Industry Terms: Not Available to Industry
Depositor comments: Please note that gRNA target sequence listed is not strictly the 20nt spacer sequence, but also contains the 5' BsmBI overhang. For more information about knockout human cell lines generated using this plasmid, please see http://cellcycleknockouts.wi.mit.edu/ .
How to cite: MIS18BP1 F9.1 gRNA was a gift from Iain Cheeseman (Addgene plasmid # 90768 ; http://n2t.net/addgene:90768 ; RRID:Addgene_90768)
